LOCUS       pCOCK-CMV-WT 6184 bp DNA circular 11-APR-2007
DEFINITION  attB1-attB2.
SOURCE
  ORGANISM
COMMENT     This file is created by Vector NTI http://www.invitrogen.com/
COMMENT     ORIGDB|GenBank
COMMENT     VNTDATE|443404350|
COMMENT     VNTDBDATE|443404350|
COMMENT     LSOWNER|
COMMENT     VNTNAME|pCOCK-CMV-WT|
COMMENT     VNTAUTHORNAME|Demo User|
FEATURES             Location/Qualifiers
     misc_feature    5561..5581
                     /vntifkey="21"
                     /label=attB1
     misc_feature    complement(6177..13)
                     /vntifkey="21"
                     /label=attB2
     CDS             451..1167
                     /vntifkey="4"
                     /label=EGFP
                     /note="Enhanced Green Fluorescent Protein"
     primer          1190..1207
                     /vntifkey="27"
                     /label=BGH\rev\primer
                     /note="BGH reverse priming site"
     polyA_signal    1196..1420
                     /vntifkey="25"
                     /label=BGH\polyA
                     /note="BGH polyA signal"
     misc_recomb     1703..1750
                     /vntifkey="86"
                     /label=FRT
                     /note="FRT site"
     CDS             1703..2778
                     /vntifkey="4"
                     /label=HygroR\(no\ATG)
                     /note="hygromycin resistance gene (no ATG)"
     polyA_signal    2910..3040
                     /vntifkey="25"
                     /label=SV40\polyA
                     /note="SV40 early polyA signal"
     rep_origin      3423..4096
                     /vntifkey="33"
                     /label=ColE1\ori
     CDS             complement(4244..5101)
                     /vntifkey="4"
                     /label=AmpR
     promoter        complement(5102..5200)
                     /vntifkey="30"
                     /label=P\bla
     primer          complement(117..136)
                     /vntifkey="27"
                     /label=T3
                     /note="T3"
     primer          67..86
                     /vntifkey="27"
                     /label=T7
                     /note="T7 primer"
     intron          143..438
                     /vntifkey="15"
                     /label=IVS
                     /note="Synthetic Intron"
     promoter        5585..6173
                     /vntifkey="29"
                     /label=P\CMV
                     /note="Human cytomegalovirus (CMV) immediate early
                     promoter"
BASE COUNT  1441 a 1639 c 1618 g 1486 t
ORIGIN
        1 ttgtacaaag tggttgatat ccagcacagt ggcggccgct cgagtctaga gggcccgcgg
       61 ttcgaataat acgactcact atagggattt aaatttaatt aacctgcagg cttagctccc
      121 tttagtgagg gttaatgtgc tggaattaat tcgctgtctg cgagggccag ctgttggggt
      181 gagtactccc tctcaaaagc gggcatgact tctgcgctaa gattgtcagt ttccaaaaac
      241 gaggaggatt tgatattcac ctggcccgcg gtgatgcctt tgagggtggc cgcgtccatc
      301 tggtcagaaa agacaatctt tttgttgtca agcttgaggt gtggcaggct tgagatctgg
      361 ccatacactt gagtgacaat gacatccact ttgcctttct ctccacaggt gtccactccc
      421 aggtccaact gcaggtcgag catcgccacc atggtgagca agggcgagga gctgttcacc
      481 ggggtggtgc ccatcctggt cgagctggac ggcgacgtaa acggccacaa gttcagcgtg
      541 tccggcgagg gcgagggcga tgccacctac ggcaagctga ccctgaagtt catctgcacc
      601 accggcaagc tgcccgtgcc ctggcccacc ctcgtgacca ccctgaccta cggcgtgcag
      661 tgcttcagcc gctaccccga ccacatgaag cagcacgact tcttcaagtc cgccatgccc
      721 gaaggctacg tccaggagcg caccatcttc ttcaaggacg acggcaacta caagacccgc
      781 gccgaggtga agttcgaggg cgacaccctg gtgaaccgca tcgagctgaa gggcatcgac
      841 ttcaaggagg acggcaacat cctggggcac aagctggagt acaactacaa cagccacaac
      901 gtctatatca tggccgacaa gcagaagaac ggcatcaagg tgaacttcaa gatccgccac
      961 aacatcgagg acggcagcgt gcagctcgcc gaccactacc agcagaacac ccccatcggc
     1021 gacggccccg tgctgctgcc cgacaaccac tacctgagca cccagtccgc cctgagcaaa
     1081 gaccccaacg agaagcgcga tcacatggtc ctgctggagt tcgtgaccgc cgccgggatc
     1141 actctcggca tggacgagct gtacaagtaa gtttaaaccc gctgatcagc ctcgactgtg
     1201 ccttctagtt gccagccatc tgttgtttgc ccctcccccg tgccttcctt gaccctggaa
     1261 ggtgccactc ccactgtcct ttcctaataa aatgaggaaa ttgcatcgca ttgtctgagt
     1321 aggtgtcatt ctattctggg gggtggggtg gggcaggaca gcaaggggga ggattgggaa
     1381 gacaatagca ggcatgctgg ggatgcggtg ggctctatgg cttctgaggc ggaaagaacc
     1441 agctggggct ctagggggta tccccnnnnn nnnnnnnnnn nnnnnnnnnn nnnnnnnnnn
     1501 nnnnnnnnnn nnnnnnnnnn nnnnnnnnnn nnnnnnnnnn nnnnnnnnnn nnnnnnnnnn
     1561 nnnnnnnnnn nnnnnnnnnn nnnnnnnnnc nnnnnnnnnn nnnnnnnnnn nnnnnnnnnn
     1621 nnnnnnnnnn nnnnnnnnnn nnnnnnnnnn nnnnnnnnnn nnnnnnnnnn nnnnnnnnnn
     1681 agggtgatgg ttcacgtacc tagaagttcc tattccgaag ttcctattct ctagaaagta
     1741 taggaacttc cttggccaaa aagcctgaac tcaccgcgac gtctgtcgag aagtttctga
     1801 tcgaaaagtt cgacagcgtc tccgacctga tgcagctctc ggagggcgaa gaatctcgtg
     1861 ctttcagctt cgatgtagga gggcgtggat atgtcctgcg ggtaaatagc tgcgccgatg
     1921 gtttctacaa agatcgttat gtttatcggc actttgcatc ggccgcgctc ccgattccgg
     1981 aagtgcttga cattggggaa ttcagcgaga gcctgaccta ttgcatctcc cgccgtgcac
     2041 agggtgtcac gttgcaagac ctgcctgaaa ccgaactgcc cgctgttctg cagccggtcg
     2101 cggaggccat ggatgcgatc gctgcggccg atcttagcca gacgagcggg ttcggcccat
     2161 tcggaccgca aggaatcggt caatacacta catggcgtga tttcatatgc gcgattgctg
     2221 atccccatgt gtatcactgg caaactgtga tggacgacac cgtcagtgcg tccgtcgcgc
     2281 aggctctcga tgagctgatg ctttgggccg aggactgccc cgaagtccgg cacctcgtgc
     2341 acgcggattt cggctccaac aatgtcctga cggacaatgg ccgcataaca gcggtcattg
     2401 actggagcga ggcgatgttc ggggattccc aatacgaggt cgccaacatc ttcttctgga
     2461 ggccgtggtt ggcttgtatg gagcagcaga cgcgctactt cgagcggagg catccggagc
     2521 ttgcaggatc gccgcggctc cgggcgtata tgctccgcat tggtcttgac caactctatc
     2581 agagcttggt tgacggcaat ttcgatgatg cagcttgggc gcagggtcga tgcgacgcaa
     2641 tcgtccgatc cggagccggg actgtcgggc gtacacaaat cgcccgcaga agcgcggccg
     2701 tctggaccga tggctgtgta gaagtactcg ccgatagtgg aaaccgacgc cccagcactc
     2761 gtccgagggc aaaggaatag cacgtactac gagatttcga ttccaccgcc gccttctatg
     2821 aaaggttggg cttcggaatc gttttccggg acgccggctg gatgatcctc cagcgcgggg
     2881 atctcatgct ggagttcttc gcccacccca acttgtttat tgcagcttat aatggttaca
     2941 aataaagcaa tagcatcaca aatttcacaa ataaagcatt tttttcactg cattctagtt
     3001 gtggtttgtc caaactcatc aatgtatctt atcatgtctg tataccgtcg acctctagct
     3061 agagcttggc gtaatcatgg tcatagctgt ttcctgtgtg aaattgttat ccgctcacaa
     3121 ttccacacaa catacgagcc ggaagcataa agtgtaaagc ctggggtgcc taatgagtga
     3181 gctaactcac attaattgcg ttgcgctcac tgcccgcttt ccagtcggga aacctgtcgt
     3241 gccagctgca ttaatgaatc ggccaacgcg cggggagagg cggtttgcgt attgggcgct
     3301 cttccgcttc ctcgctcact gactcgctgc gctcggtcgt tcggctgcgg cgagcggtat
     3361 cagctcactc aaaggcggta atacggttat ccacagaatc aggggataac gcaggaaaga
     3421 acatgtgagc aaaaggccag caaaaggcca ggaaccgtaa aaaggccgcg ttgctggcgt
     3481 ttttccatag gctccgcccc cctgacgagc atcacaaaaa tcgacgctca agtcagaggt
     3541 ggcgaaaccc gacaggacta taaagatacc aggcgtttcc ccctggaagc tccctcgtgc
     3601 gctctcctgt tccgaccctg ccgcttaccg gatacctgtc cgcctttctc ccttcgggaa
     3661 gcgtggcgct ttctcatagc tcacgctgta ggtatctcag ttcggtgtag gtcgttcgct
     3721 ccaagctggg ctgtgtgcac gaaccccccg ttcagcccga ccgctgcgcc ttatccggta
     3781 actatcgtct tgagtccaac ccggtaagac acgacttatc gccactggca gcagccactg
     3841 gtaacaggat tagcagagcg aggtatgtag gcggtgctac agagttcttg aagtggtggc
     3901 ctaactacgg ctacactaga aggacagtat ttggtatctg cgctctgctg aagccagtta
     3961 ccttcggaaa aagagttggt agctcttgat ccggcaaaca aaccaccgct ggtagcggtg
     4021 gtttttttgt ttgcaagcag cagattacgc gcagaaaaaa aggatctcaa gaagatcctt
     4081 tgatcttttc tacggggtct gacgctcagt ggaacgaaaa ctcacgttaa gggattttgg
     4141 tcatgagatt atcaaaaagg atcttcacct agatcctttt aaattaaaaa tgaagtttta
     4201 aatcaatcta aagtatatat gagtaaactt ggtctgacag ttaccaatgc ttaatcagtg
     4261 aggcacctat ctcagcgatc tgtctatttc gttcatccat agttgcctga ctccccgtcg
     4321 tgtagataac tacgatacgg gagggcttac catctggccc cagtgctgca atgataccgc
     4381 gagacccacg ctcaccggct ccagatttat cagcaataaa ccagccagcc ggaagggccg
     4441 agcgcagaag tggtcctgca actttatccg cctccatcca gtctattaat tgttgccggg
     4501 aagctagagt aagtagttcg ccagttaata gtttgcgcaa cgttgttgcc attgctacag
     4561 gcatcgtggt gtcacgctcg tcgtttggta tggcttcatt cagctccggt tcccaacgat
     4621 caaggcgagt tacatgatcc cccatgttgt gcaaaaaagc ggttagctcc ttcggtcctc
     4681 cgatcgttgt cagaagtaag ttggccgcag tgttatcact catggttatg gcagcactgc
     4741 ataattctct tactgtcatg ccatccgtaa gatgcttttc tgtgactggt gagtactcaa
     4801 ccaagtcatt ctgagaatag tgtatgcggc gaccgagttg ctcttgcccg gcgtcaatac
     4861 gggataatac cgcgccacat agcagaactt taaaagtgct catcattgga aaacgttctt
     4921 cggggcgaaa actctcaagg atcttaccgc tgttgagatc cagttcgatg taacccactc
     4981 gtgcacccaa ctgatcttca gcatctttta ctttcaccag cgtttctggg tgagcaaaaa
     5041 caggaaggca aaatgccgca aaaaagggaa taagggcgac acggaaatgt tgaatactca
     5101 tactcttcct ttttcaatat tattgaagca tttatcaggg ttattgtctc atgagcggat
     5161 acatatttga atgtatttag aaaaataaac aaataggggt tccgcgcaca tttccccgaa
     5221 aagtgccacc tgacgtcgac ggatcgggag atctcccgat cccctatggt gcactctcag
     5281 tacaatctgc tctgatgccg catagttaag ccagtatctg ctccctgctt gtgtgttgga
     5341 ggtcgctgag tagtgcgcga gcaaaattta agctacaaca aggcaaggct tgaccgacaa
     5401 ttgcatgaag aatctgctta gggttaggcg ttttgcgctg cttcgcgatg tacgggccag
     5461 atatacgcgt tgacattgat tattgactag gcttttgcaa aaagcttggt accgagctcg
     5521 gatccactag tccagtgtgg tggaattctg cagatatcaa caagtttgta caaaaaagca
     5581 ggcttagtta ttaatagtaa tcaattacgg ggtcattagt tcatagccca tatatggagt
     5641 tccgcgttac ataacttacg gtaaatggcc cgcctggctg accgcccaac gacccccgcc
     5701 cattgacgtc aataatgacg tatgttccca tagtaacgcc aatagggact ttccattgac
     5761 gtcaatgggt ggagtattta cggtaaactg cccacttggc agtacatcaa gtgtatcata
     5821 tgccaagtac gccccctatt gacgtcaatg acggtaaatg gcccgcctgg cattatgccc
     5881 agtacatgac cttatgggac tttcctactt ggcagtacat ctacgtatta gtcatcgcta
     5941 ttaccatggt gatgcggttt tggcagtaca tcaatgggcg tggatagcgg tttgactcac
     6001 ggggatttcc aagtctccac cccattgacg tcaatgggag tttgttttgg caccaaaatc
     6061 aacgggactt tccaaaatgt cgtaacaact ccgccccatt gacgcaaatg ggcggtaggc
     6121 gtgtacggtg ggaggtctat ataagcagag ctggtttagt gaaccgtcag atcacccagc
     6181 tttc
//
